>Addgene plasmid #46965 | pK7WGF2::hCas9 | depositor full sequence | sequence record 66887 | pK7WGF2::hCas9 sequence 14400 bps
ATGGACAAGAAGTACTCCATTGGGCTCGATATCGGCACAAACAGCGTCGGCTGGGCCGTCATTACGGACG
AGTACAAGGTGCCGAGCAAAAAATTCAAAGTTCTGGGCAATACCGATCGCCACAGCATAAAGAAGAACCT
CATTGGCGCCCTCCTGTTCGACTCCGGGGAGACGGCCGAAGCCACGCGGCTCAAAAGAACAGCACGGCGC
AGATATACCCGCAGAAAGAATCGGATCTGCTACCTGCAGGAGATCTTTAGTAATGAGATGGCTAAGGTGG
ATGACTCTTTCTTCCATAGGCTGGAGGAGTCCTTTTTGGTGGAGGAGGATAAAAAGCACGAGCGCCACCC
AATCTTTGGCAATATCGTGGACGAGGTGGCGTACCATGAAAAGTACCCAACCATATATCATCTGAGGAAG
AAGCTTGTAGACAGTACTGATAAGGCTGACTTGCGGTTGATCTATCTCGCGCTGGCGCATATGATCAAAT
TTCGGGGACACTTCCTCATCGAGGGGGACCTGAACCCAGACAACAGCGATGTCGACAAACTCTTTATCCA
ACTGGTTCAGACTTACAATCAGCTTTTCGAAGAGAACCCGATCAACGCATCCGGAGTTGACGCCAAAGCA
ATCCTGAGCGCTAGGCTGTCCAAATCCCGGCGGCTCGAAAACCTCATCGCACAGCTCCCTGGGGAGAAGA
AGAACGGCCTGTTTGGTAATCTTATCGCCCTGTCACTCGGGCTGACCCCCAACTTTAAATCTAACTTCGA
CCTGGCCGAAGATGCCAAGCTTCAACTGAGCAAAGACACCTACGATGATGATCTCGACAATCTGCTGGCC
CAGATCGGCGACCAGTACGCAGACCTTTTTTTGGCGGCAAAGAACCTGTCAGACGCCATTCTGCTGAGTG
ATATTCTGCGAGTGAACACGGAGATCACCAAAGCTCCGCTGAGCGCTAGTATGATCAAGCGCTATGATGA
GCACCACCAAGACTTGACTTTGCTGAAGGCCCTTGTCAGACAGCAACTGCCTGAGAAGTACAAGGAAATT
TTCTTCGATCAGTCTAAAAATGGCTACGCCGGATACATTGACGGCGGAGCAAGCCAGGAGGAATTTTACA
AATTTATTAAGCCCATCTTGGAAAAAATGGACGGCACCGAGGAGCTGCTGGTAAAGCTTAACAGAGAAGA
TCTGTTGCGCAAACAGCGCACTTTCGACAATGGAAGCATCCCCCACCAGATTCACCTGGGCGAACTGCAC
GCTATCCTCAGGCGGCAAGAGGATTTCTACCCCTTTTTGAAAGATAACAGGGAAAAGATTGAGAAAATCC
TCACATTTCGGATACCCTACTATGTAGGCCCCCTCGCCCGGGGAAATTCCAGATTCGCGTGGATGACTCG
CAAATCAGAAGAGACCATCACTCCCTGGAACTTCGAGGAAGTCGTGGATAAGGGGGCCTCTGCCCAGTCC
TTCATCGAAAGGATGACTAACTTTGATAAAAATCTGCCTAACGAAAAGGTGCTTCCTAAACACTCTCTGC
TGTACGAGTACTTCACAGTTTATAACGAGCTCACCAAGGTCAAATACGTCACAGAAGGGATGAGAAAGCC
AGCATTCCTGTCTGGAGAGCAGAAGAAAGCTATCGTGGACCTCCTCTTCAAGACGAACCGGAAAGTTACC
GTGAAACAGCTCAAAGAAGACTATTTCAAAAAGATTGAATGTTTCGACTCTGTTGAAATCAGCGGAGTGG
AGGATCGCTTCAACGCATCCCTGGGAACGTATCACGATCTCCTGAAAATCATTAAAGACAAGGACTTCCT
GGACAATGAGGAGAACGAGGACATTCTTGAGGACATTGTCCTCACCCTTACGTTGTTTGAAGATAGGGAG
ATGATTGAAGAACGCTTGAAAACTTACGCTCATCTCTTCGACGACAAAGTCATGAAACAGCTCAAGAGGC
GCCGATATACAGGATGGGGGCGGCTGTCAAGAAAACTGATCAATGGGATCCGAGACAAGCAGAGTGGAAA
GACAATCCTGGATTTTCTTAAGTCCGATGGATTTGCCAACCGGAACTTCATGCAGTTGATCCATGATGAC
TCTCTCACCTTTAAGGAGGACATCCAGAAAGCACAAGTTTCTGGCCAGGGGGACAGTCTTCACGAGCACA
TCGCTAATCTTGCAGGTAGCCCAGCTATCAAAAAGGGAATACTGCAGACCGTTAAGGTCGTGGATGAACT
CGTCAAAGTAATGGGAAGGCATAAGCCCGAGAATATCGTTATCGAGATGGCCCGAGAGAACCAAACTACC
CAGAAGGGACAGAAGAACAGTAGGGAAAGGATGAAGAGGATTGAAGAGGGTATAAAAGAACTGGGGTCCC
AAATCCTTAAGGAACACCCAGTTGAAAACACCCAGCTTCAGAATGAGAAGCTCTACCTGTACTACCTGCA
GAACGGCAGGGACATGTACGTGGATCAGGAACTGGACATCAATCGGCTCTCCGACTACGACGTGGATCAT
ATCGTGCCCCAGTCTTTTCTCAAAGATGATTCTATTGATAATAAAGTGTTGACAAGATCCGATAAAAATA
GAGGGAAGAGTGATAACGTCCCCTCAGAAGAAGTTGTCAAGAAAATGAAAAATTATTGGCGGCAGCTGCT
GAACGCCAAACTGATCACACAACGGAAGTTCGATAATCTGACTAAGGCTGAACGAGGTGGCCTGTCTGAG
TTGGATAAAGCCGGCTTCATCAAAAGGCAGCTTGTTGAGACACGCCAGATCACCAAGCACGTGGCCCAAA
TTCTCGATTCACGCATGAACACCAAGTACGATGAAAATGACAAACTGATTCGAGAGGTGAAAGTTATTAC
TCTGAAGTCTAAGCTGGTCTCAGATTTCAGAAAGGACTTTCAGTTTTATAAGGTGAGAGAGATCAACAAT
TACCACCATGCGCATGATGCCTACCTGAATGCAGTGGTAGGCACTGCACTTATCAAAAAATATCCCAAGC
TTGAATCTGAATTTGTTTACGGAGACTATAAAGTGTACGATGTTAGGAAAATGATCGCAAAGTCTGAGCA
GGAAATAGGCAAGGCCACCGCTAAGTACTTCTTTTACAGCAATATTATGAATTTTTTCAAGACCGAGATT
ACACTGGCCAATGGAGAGATTCGGAAGCGACCACTTATCGAAACAAACGGAGAAACAGGAGAAATCGTGT
GGGACAAGGGTAGGGATTTCGCGACAGTCCGGAAGGTCCTGTCCATGCCGCAGGTGAACATCGTTAAAAA
GACCGAAGTACAGACCGGAGGCTTCTCCAAGGAAAGTATCCTCCCGAAAAGGAACAGCGACAAGCTGATC
GCACGCAAAAAAGATTGGGACCCCAAGAAATACGGCGGATTCGATTCTCCTACAGTCGCTTACAGTGTAC
TGGTTGTGGCCAAAGTGGAGAAAGGGAAGTCTAAAAAACTCAAAAGCGTCAAGGAACTGCTGGGCATCAC
AATCATGGAGCGATCAAGCTTCGAAAAAAACCCCATCGACTTTCTCGAGGCGAAAGGATATAAAGAGGTC
AAAAAAGACCTCATCATTAAGCTTCCCAAGTACTCTCTCTTTGAGCTTGAAAACGGCCGGAAACGAATGC
TCGCTAGTGCGGGCGAGCTGCAGAAAGGTAACGAGCTGGCACTGCCCTCTAAATACGTTAATTTCTTGTA
TCTGGCCAGCCACTATGAAAAGCTCAAAGGGTCTCCCGAAGATAATGAGCAGAAGCAGCTGTTCGTGGAA
CAACACAAACACTACCTTGATGAGATCATCGAGCAAATAAGCGAATTCTCCAAAAGAGTGATCCTCGCCG
ACGCTAACCTCGATAAGGTGCTTTCTGCTTACAATAAGCACAGGGATAAGCCCATCAGGGAGCAGGCAGA
AAACATTATCCACTTGTTTACTCTGACCAACTTGGGCGCGCCTGCAGCCTTCAAGTACTTCGACACCACC
ATAGACAGAAAGCGGTACACCTCTACAAAGGAGGTCCTGGACGCCACACTGATTCATCAGTCAATTACGG
GGCTCTATGAAACAAGAATCGACCTCTCTCAGCTCGGTGGAGACAGCAGGGCTGACCCCAAGAAGAAGAG
GAAGGTGTGAAGGGTGGGCGCGCCGACCCAGCTTTCTTGTACAAAGTGGTGATATCCCGCGGCCATGCTA
GAGTCCGCAAAAATCACCAGTCTCTCTCTACAAATCTATCTCTCTCTATTTTTCTCCAGAATAATGTGTG
AGTAGTTCCCAGATAAGGGAATTAGGGTTCTTATAGGGTTTCGCTCATGTGTTGAGCATATAAGAAACCC
TTAGTATGTATTTGTATTTGTAAAATACTTCTATCAATAAAATTTCTAATTCCTAAAACCAAAATCCAGT
GACCTGCAGGCATGCGACGTCGGGCCCTCTAGAGGATCCCCGGGTACCGCGAATTATCGATCATGAGCGG
AGAATTAAGGGAGTCACGTTATGACCCCCGCCGATGACGCGGGACAAGCCGTTTTACGTTTGGAACTGAC
AGAACCGCAACGTTGAAGGAGCCACTGAGCCGCGGGTTTCTGGAGTTTAATGAGCTAAGCACATACGTCA
GAAACCATTATTGCGCGTTCAAAAGTCGCCTAAGGTCACTATCAGCTAGCAAATATTTCTTGTCAAAAAT
GCTCCACTGACGTTCCATAAATTCCCCTCGGTATCCAATTAGAGTCTCATATTCACTCTCAACTCGATCG
AGGCATGATTGAACAAGATGGATTGCACGCAGGTTCTCCGGCCGCTTGGGTGGAGAGGCTATTCGGCTAT
GACTGGGCACAACAGACAATCGGCTGCTCTGATGCCGCCGTGTTCCGGCTGTCAGCGCAGGGGCGCCCGG
TTCTTTTTGTCAAGACCGACCTGTCCGGTGCCCTGAATGAACTCCAAGACGAGGCAGCGCGGCTATCGTG
GCTGGCCACGACGGGCGTTCCTTGCGCAGCTGTGCTCGACGTTGTCACTGAAGCGGGAAGGGACTGGCTG
CTATTGGGCGAAGTGCCGGGGCAGGATCTCCTGTCATCTCACCTTGCTCCTGCCGAGAAAGTATCCATCA
TGGCTGATGCAATGCGGCGGCTGCATACGCTTGATCCGGCTACCTGCCCATTCGACCACCAAGCGAAACA
TCGCATCGAGCGAGCACGTACTCGGATGGAAGCCGGTCTTGTCGATCAGGATGATCTGGACGAAGAGCAT
CAGGGGCTCGCGCCAGCCGAACTGTTCGCCAGGCTCAAGGCGCGGATGCCCGACGGCGAGGATCTCGTCG
TGACCCACGGCGATGCCTGCTTGCCGAATATCATGGTGGAAAATGGCCGCTTTTCTGGATTCATCGACTG
TGGCCGGCTGGGTGTGGCGGACCGCTATCAGGACATAGCGTTGGCTACCCGTGATATTGCTGAAGAGCTT
GGCGGCGAATGGGCTGACCGCTTCCTCGTGCTTTACGGTATCGCCGCTCCCGATTCGCAGCGCATCGCCT
TCTATCGCCTTCTTGACGAGTTCTTCTGAGCGGGACTCTGGGGTTCGGACTCTAGCTAGAGTCAAGCAGA
TCGTTCAAACATTTGGCAATAAAGTTTCTTAAGATTGAATCCTGTTGCCGGTCTTGCGATGATTATCATA
TAATTTCTGTTGAATTACGTTAAGCATGTAATAATTAACATGTAATGCATGACGTTATTTATGAGATGGG
TTTTTATGATTAGAGTCCCGCAATTATACATTTAATACGCGATAGAAAACAAAATATAGCGCGCAAACTA
GGATAAATTATCGCGCGCGGTGTCATCTATGTTACTAGATCGACCGGCATGCAAGCTGATAATTCAATTC
GGCGTTAATTCAGTACATTAAAAACGTCCGCAATGTGTTATTAAGTTGTCTAAGCGTCAATTTGTTTACA
CCACAATATATCCTGCCACCAGCCAGCCAACAGCTCCCCGACCGGCAGCTCGGCACAAAATCACCACTCG
ATACAGGCAGCCCATCAGTCCGGGACGGCGTCAGCGGGAGAGCCGTTGTAAGGCGGCAGACTTTGCTCAT
GTTACCGATGCTATTCGGAAGAACGGCAACTAAGCTGCCGGGTTTGAAACACGGATGATCTCGCGGAGGG
TAGCATGTTGATTGTAACGATGACAGAGCGTTGCTGCCTGTGATCAATTCGGGCACGAACCCAGTGGACA
TAAGCCTCGTTCGGTTCGTAAGCTGTAATGCAAGTAGCGTAACTGCCGTCACGCAACTGGTCCAGAACCT
TGACCGAACGCAGCGGTGGTAACGGCGCAGTGGCGGTTTTCATGGCTTCTTGTTATGACATGTTTTTTTG
GGGTACAGTCTATGCCTCGGGCATCCAAGCAGCAAGCGCGTTACGCCGTGGGTCGATGTTTGATGTTATG
GAGCAGCAACGATGTTACGCAGCAGGGCAGTCGCCCTAAAACAAAGTTAAACATCATGGGGGAAGCGGTG
ATCGCCGAAGTATCGACTCAACTATCAGAGGTAGTTGGCGTCATCGAGCGCCATCTCGAACCGACGTTGC
TGGCCGTACATTTGTACGGCTCCGCAGTGGATGGCGGCCTGAAGCCACACAGTGATATTGATTTGCTGGT
TACGGTGACCGTAAGGCTTGATGAAACAACGCGGCGAGCTTTGATCAACGACCTTTTGGAAACTTCGGCT
TCCCCTGGAGAGAGCGAGATTCTCCGCGCTGTAGAAGTCACCATTGTTGTGCACGACGACATCATTCCGT
GGCGTTATCCAGCTAAGCGCGAACTGCAATTTGGAGAATGGCAGCGCAATGACATTCTTGCAGGTATCTT
CGAGCCAGCCACGATCGACATTGATCTGGCTATCTTGCTGACAAAAGCAAGAGAACATAGCGTTGCCTTG
GTAGGTCCAGCGGCGGAGGAACTCTTTGATCCGGTTCCTGAACAGGATCTATTTGAGGCGCTAAATGAAA
CCTTAACGCTATGGAACTCGCCGCCCGACTGGGCTGGCGATGAGCGAAATGTAGTGCTTACGTTGTCCCG
CATTTGGTACAGCGCAGTAACCGGCAAAATCGCGCCGAAGGATGTCGCTGCCGACTGGGCAATGGAGCGC
CTGCCGGCCCAGTATCAGCCCGTCATACTTGAAGCTAGACAGGCTTATCTTGGACAAGAAGAAGATCGCT
TGGCCTCGCGCGCAGATCAGTTGGAAGAATTTGTCCACTACGTGAAAGGCGAGATCACCAAGGTAGTCGG
CAAATAATGTCTAGCTAGAAATTCGTTCAAGCCGACGCCGCTTCGCCGGCGTTAACTCAAGCGATTAGAT
GCACTAAGCACATAATTGCTCACAGCCAAACTATCAGGTCAAGTCTGCTTTTATTATTTTTAAGCGTGCA
TAATAAGCCCTACACAAATTGGGAGATATATCATGCATGACCAAAATCCCTTAACGTGAGTTTTCGTTCC
ACTGAGCGTCAGACCCCGTAGAAAAGATCAAAGGATCTTCTTGAGATCCTTTTTTTCTGCGCGTAATCTG
CTGCTTGCAAACAAAAAAACCACCGCTACCAGCGGTGGTTTGTTTGCCGGATCAAGAGCTACCAACTCTT
TTTCCGAAGGTAACTGGCTTCAGCAGAGCGCAGATACCAAATACTGTCCTTCTAGTGTAGCCGTAGTTAG
GCCACCACTTCAAGAACTCTGTAGCACCGCCTACATACCTCGCTCTGCTAATCCTGTTACCAGTGGCTGC
TGCCAGTGGCGATAAGTCGTGTCTTACCGGGTTGGACTCAAGACGATAGTTACCGGATAAGGCGCAGCGG
TCGGGCTGAACGGGGGGTTCGTGCACACAGCCCAGCTTGGAGCGAACGACCTACACCGAACTGAGATACC
TACAGCGTGAGCTATGAGAAAGCGCCACGCTTCCCGAAGGGAGAAAGGCGGACAGGTATCCGGTAAGCGG
CAGGGTCGGAACAGGAGAGCGCACGAGGGAGCTTCCAGGGGGAAACGCCTGGTATCTTTATAGTCCTGTC
GGGTTTCGCCACCTCTGACTTGAGCGTCGATTTTTGTGATGCTCGTCAGGGGGGCGGAGCCTATGGAAAA
ACGCCAGCAACGCGGCCTTTTTACGGTTCCTGGCCTTTTGCTGGCCTTTTGCTCACATGTTCTTTCCTGC
GTTATCCCCTGATTCTGTGGATAACCGTATTACCGCCTTTGAGTGAGCTGATACCGCTCGCCGCAGCCGA
ACGACCGAGCGCAGCGAGTCAGTGAGCGAGGAAGCGGAAGAGCGCCTGATGCGGTATTTTCTCCTTACGC
ATCTGTGCGGTATTTCACACCGCATATGGTGCACTCTCAGTACAATCTGCTCTGATGCCGCATAGTTAAG
CCAGTATACACTCCGCTATCGCTACGTGACTGGGTCATGGCTGCGCCCCGACACCCGCCAACACCCGCTG
ACGCGCCCTGACGGGCTTGTCTGCTCCCGGCATCCGCTTACAGACAAGCTGTGACCGTCTCCGGGAGCTG
CATGTGTCAGAGGTTTTCACCGTCATCACCGAAACGCGCGAGGCAGGGTGCCTTGATGTGGGCGCCGGCG
GTCGAGTGGCGACGGCGCGGCTTGTCCGCGCCCTGGTAGATTGCCTGGCCGTAGGCCAGCCATTTTTGAG
CGGCCAGCGGCCGCGATAGGCCGACGCGAAGCGGCGGGGCGTAGGGAGCGCAGCGACCGAAGGGTAGGCG
CTTTTTGCAGCTCTTCGGCTGTGCGCTGGCCAGACAGTTATGCACAGGCCAGGCGGGTTTTAAGAGTTTT
AATAAGTTTTAAAGAGTTTTAGGCGGAAAAATCGCCTTTTTTCTCTTTTATATCAGTCACTTACATGTGT
GACCGGTTCCCAATGTACGGCTTTGGGTTCCCAATGTACGGGTTCCGGTTCCCAATGTACGGCTTTGGGT
TCCCAATGTACGTGCTATCCACAGGAAAGAGACCTTTTCGACCTTTTTCCCCTGCTAGGGCAATTTGCCC
TAGCATCTGCTCCGTACATTAGGAACCGGCGGATGCTTCGCCCTCGATCAGGTTGCGGTAGCGCATGACT
AGGATCGGGCCAGCCTGCCCCGCCTCCTCCTTCAAATCGTACTCCGGCAGGTCATTTGACCCGATCAGCT
TGCGCACGGTGAAACAGAACTTCTTGAACTCTCCGGCGCTGCCACTGCGTTCGTAGATCGTCTTGAACAA
CCATCTGGCTTCTGCCTTGCCTGCGGCGCGGCGTGCCAGGCGGTAGAGAAAACGGCCGATGCCGGGATCG
ATCAAAAAGTAATCGGGGTGAACCGTCAGCACGTCCGGGTTCTTGCCTTCTGTGATCTCGCGGTACATCC
AATCAGCTAGCTCGATCTCGATGTACTCCGGCCGCCCGGTTTCGCTCTTTACGATCTTGTAGCGGCTAAT
CAAGGCTTCACCCTCGGATACCGTCACCAGGCGGCCGTTCTTGGCCTTCTTCGTACGCTGCATGGCAACG
TGCGTGGTGTTTAACCGAATGCAGGTTTCTACCAGGTCGTCTTTCTGCTTTCCGCCATCGGCTCGCCGGC
AGAACTTGAGTACGTCCGCAACGTGTGGACGGAACACGCGGCCGGGCTTGTCTCCCTTCCCTTCCCGGTA
TCGGTTCATGGATTCGGTTAGATGGGAAACCGCCATCAGTACCAGGTCGTAATCCCACACACTGGCCATG
CCGGCCGGCCCTGCGGAAACCTCTACGTGCCCGTCTGGAAGCTCGTAGCGGATCACCTCGCCAGCTCGTC
GGTCACGCTTCGACAGACGGAAAACGGCCACGTCCATGATGCTGCGACTATCGCGGGTGCCCACGTCATA
GAGCATCGGAACGAAAAAATCTGGTTGCTCGTCGCCCTTGGGCGGCTTCCTAATCGACGGCGCACCGGCT
GCCGGCGGTTGCCGGGATTCTTTGCGGATTCGATCAGCGGCCGCTTGCCACGATTCACCGGGGCGTGCTT
CTGCCTCGATGCGTTGCCGCTGGGCGGCCTGCGCGGCCTTCAACTTCTCCACCAGGTCATCACCCAGCGC
CGCGCCGATTTGTACCGGGCCGGATGGTTTGCGACCGTCACGCCGATTCCTCGGGCTTGGGGGTTCCAGT
GCCATTGCAGGGCCGGCAGACAACCCAGCCGCTTACGCCTGGCCAACCGCCCGTTCCTCCACACATGGGG
CATTCCACGGCGTCGGTGCCTGGTTGTTCTTGATTTTCCATGCCGCCTCCTTTAGCCGCTAAAATTCATC
TACTCATTTATTCATTTGCTCATTTACTCTGGTAGCTGCGCGATGTATTCAGATAGCAGCTCGGTAATGG
TCTTGCCTTGGCGTACCGCGTACATCTTCAGCTTGGTGTGATCCTCCGCCGGCAACTGAAAGTTGACCCG
CTTCATGGCTGGCGTGTCTGCCAGGCTGGCCAACGTTGCAGCCTTGCTGCTGCGTGCGCTCGGACGGCCG
GCACTTAGCGTGTTTGTGCTTTTGCTCATTTTCTCTTTACCTCATTAACTCAAATGAGTTTTGATTTAAT
TTCAGCGGCCAGCGCCTGGACCTCGCGGGCAGCGTCGCCCTCGGGTTCTGATTCAAGAACGGTTGTGCCG
GCGGCGGCAGTGCCTGGGTAGCTCACGCGCTGCGTGATACGGGACTCAAGAATGGGCAGCTCGTACCCGG
CCAGCGCCTCGGCAACCTCACCGCCGATGCGCGTGCCTTTGATCGCCCGCGACACGACAAAGGCCGCTTG
TAGCCTTCCATCCGTGACCTCAATGCGCTGCTTAACCAGCTCCACCAGGTCGGCGGTGGCCCATATGTCG
TAAGGGCTTGGCTGCACCGGAATCAGCACGAAGTCGGCTGCCTTGATCGCGGACACAGCCAAGTCCGCCG
CCTGGGGCGCTCCGTCGATCACTACGAAGTCGCGCCGGCCGATGGCCTTCACGTCGCGGTCAATCGTCGG
GCGGTCGATGCCGACAACGGTTAGCGGTTGATCTTCCCGCACGGCCGCCCAATCGCGGGCACTGCCCTGG
GGATCGGAATCGACTAACAGAACATCGGCCCCGGCGAGTTGCAGGGCGCGGGCTAGATGGGTTGCGATGG
TCGTCTTGCCTGACCCGCCTTTCTGGTTAAGTACAGCGATAACCTTCATGCGTTCCCCTTGCGTATTTGT
TTATTTACTCATCGCATCATATACGCAGCGACCGCATGACGCAAGCTGTTTTACTCAAATACACATCACC
TTTTTAGACGGCGGCGCTCGGTTTCTTCAGCGGCCAAGCTGGCCGGCCAGGCCGCCAGCTTGGCATCAGA
CAAACCGGCCAGGATTTCATGCAGCCGCACGGTTGAGACGTGCGCGGGCGGCTCGAACACGTACCCGGCC
GCGATCATCTCCGCCTCGATCTCTTCGGTAATGAAAAACGGTTCGTCCTGGCCGTCCTGGTGCGGTTTCA
TGCTTGTTCCTCTTGGCGTTCATTCTCGGCGGCCGCCAGGGCGTCGGCCTCGGTCAATGCGTCCTCACGG
AAGGCACCGCGCCGCCTGGCCTCGGTGGGCGTCACTTCCTCGCTGCGCTCAAGTGCGCGGTACAGGGTCG
AGCGATGCACGCCAAGCAGTGCAGCCGCCTCTTTCACGGTGCGGCCTTCCTGGTCGATCAGCTCGCGGGC
GTGCGCGATCTGTGCCGGGGTGAGGGTAGGGCGGGGGCCAAACTTCACGCCTCGGGCCTTGGCGGCCTCG
CGCCCGCTCCGGGTGCGGTCGATGATTAGGGAACGCTCGAACTCGGCAATGCCGGCGAACACGGTCAACA
CCATGCGGCCGGCCGGCGTGGTGGTGTCGGCCCACGGCTCTGCCAGGCTACGCAGGCCCGCGCCGGCCTC
CTGGATGCGCTCGGCAATGTCCAGTAGGTCGCGGGTGCTGCGGGCCAGGCGGTCTAGCCTGGTCACTGTC
ACAACGTCGCCAGGGCGTAGGTGGTCAAGCATCCTGGCCAGCTCCGGGCGGTCGCGCCTGGTGCCGGTGA
TCTTCTCGGAAAACAGCTTGGTGCAGCCGGCCGCGTGCAGTTCGGCCCGTTGGTTGGTCAAGTCCTGGTC
GTCGGTGCTGACGCGGGCATAGCCCAGCAGGCCAGCGGCGGCGCTCTTGTTCATGGCGTAATGTCTCCGG
TTCTAGTCGCAAGTATTCTACTTTATGCGACTAAAACACGCGACAAGAAAACGCCAGGAAAAGGGCAGGG
CGGCAGCCTGTCGCGTAACTTAGGACTTGTGCGACATGTCGTTTTCAGAAGACGGCTGCACTGAACGTCA
GAAGCCGACTGCACTATAGCAGCGGAGGGGTTGGATCAAAGTACTTTGATCCCGAGGGGAACCCTGTGGT
TGGCATGCACATACAAATGGACGAACGGATAAACCTTTTCACGCCCTTTTAAATATCCGTTATTCTAATA
AACGCTCTTTTCTCTTAGGTTTACCCGCCAATATATCCTGTCAAACACTGATAGTTTAAACTGAAGGCGG
GAAACGACAATCTGATCCAAGCTCAAGCTAAGCTTGAGCTCTCCCATATGGTCGACTAGAGCCAAGCTGA
TCTCCTTTGCCCCGGAGATCACCATGGACGACTTTCTCTATCTCTACGATCTAGGAAGAAAGTTCGACGG
AGAAGGTGACGATACCATGTTCACCACCGATAATGAGAAGATTAGCCTCTTCAATTTCAGAAAGAATGCT
GACCCACAGATGGTTAGAGAGGCCTACGCGGCAGGTCTCATCAAGACGATCTACCCGAGTAATAATCTCC
AGGAGATCAAATACCTTCCCAAGAAGGTTAAAGATGCAGTCAAAAGATTCAGGACTAACTGCATCAAGAA
CACAGAGAAAGATATATTTCTCAAGATCAGAAGTACTATTCCAGTATGGACGATTCAAGGCTTGCTTCAT
AAACCAAGGCAAGTAATAGAGATTGGAGTCTCTAAGAAAGTAGTTCCTACTGAATCAAAGGCCATGGAGT
CAAAAATTCAGATCGAGGATCTAACAGAACTCGCCGTGAAGACTGGCGAACAGTTCATACAGAGTCTTTT
ACGACTCAATGACAAGAAGAAAATCTTCGTCAACATGGTGGAGCACGACACTCTCGTCTACTCCAAGAAT
ATCAAAGATACAGTCTCAGAAGACCAAAGGGCTATTGAGACTTTTCAACAAAGGGTAATATCGGGAAACC
TCCTCGGATTCCATTGCCCAGCTATCTGTCACTTCATCAAAAGGACAGTAGAAAAGGAAGGTGGCACCTA
CAAATGCCATCATTGCGATAAAGGAAAGGCTATCGTTCAAGATGCCTCTGCCGACAGTGGTCCCAAAGAT
GGACCCCCACCCACGAGGAGCATCGTGGAAAAAGAAGACGTTCCAACCACGTCTTCAAAGCAAGTGGATT
GATGTGATATCTCCACTGACGTAAGGGATGACGCACAATCCCACTATCCTTCGCAAGACCCTTCCTCTAT
ATAAGGAAGTTCATTTCATTTGGAGAGGACTCCGGTATTTTTACAACAATACCACAACAAAACAAACAAC
AAACAACATTACAATTTACTATTCTAGTCGACCTGCAGGCGGCCGCACTAGTATGGTGAGCAAGGGCGAG
GAGCTGTTCACCGGGGTGGTGCCCATCCTGGTCGAGCTGGACGGCGACGTAAACGGCCACAAGTTCAGCG
TGTCCGGCGAGGGCGAGGGCGATGCCACCTACGGCAAGCTGACCCTGAAGTTCATCTGCACCACCGGCAA
GCTGCCCGTGCCCTGGCCCACCCTCGTGACCACCCTGACCTACGGCGTGCAGTGCTTCAGCCGCTACCCC
GACCACATGAAGCAGCACGACTTCTTCAAGTCCGCCATGCCCGAAGGCTACGTCCAGGAGCGCACCATCT
TCTTCAAGGACGACGGCAACTACAAGACCCGCGCCGAGGTGAAGTTCGAGGGCGACACCCTGGTGAACCG
CATCGAGCTGAAGGGCATCGACTTCAAGGAGGACGGCAACATCCTGGGGCACAAGCTGGAGTACAACTAC
AACAGCCACAACGTCTATATCATGGCCGACAAGCAGAAGAACGGCATCAAGGTGAACTTCAAGATCCGCC
ACAACATCGAGGACGGCAGCGTGCAGCTCGCCGACCACTACCAGCAGAACACCCCCATCGGCGACGGCCC
CGTGCTGCTGCCCGACAACCACTACCTGAGCACCCAGTCCGCCCTGAGCAAAGACCCCAACGAGAAGCGC
GATCACATGGTCCTGCTGGAGTTCGTGACCGCCGCCGGGATCACTCTCGGCATGGACGAGCTGTACAAGG
ATATCACAAGTTTGTACAAAAAAGCAGGCTCCGCGGCCGCCCCCTTCACC
Features (pLannotate 1.2.2; 24 found; start..end, strand, type, name):
      1..4104    +  CDS            cas9: CAS9_STRP1 - Also known as csn1 From Streptococcus pyogenes serotype M1.
   4156..4180    -  protein_bind   attB2: mutant version of attB; recombination site for the Gateway® BP reaction BP Clonase™
   4251..4410    +  polyA_signal   CaMV poly(A) signal (fragment): cauliflower mosaic virus polyadenylation signal
   4437..4459    -  misc_feature   MCS (fragment): pUC18/19 multiple cloning site
   4552..4731    +  promoter       NOS promoter: nopaline synthase promoter
   4765..5556    +  CDS            neo: KKA2_KLEPN - Also known as kan, nptII. Experimental evidence at protein level: Swiss-Prot protein existence level 1. Resistance to kanamycin, neomycin, paromomycin, ribostamycin, butirosin and gentamicin B. From Klebsiella pneumoniae.
   5599..5851    +  terminator     NOS terminator: nopaline synthase terminator and poly(A) signal
   5944..5968    -  misc_feature   LB T-DNA repeat: left border repeat from nopaline C58 T-DNA
   6206..6343    -  CDS            int (fragment): INT2_ECOLX - Protein inferred from homology: Swiss-Prot protein existence level 3. Putative integrase believed to be involved in the insertion of antibiotic resistance genes into plasmids and transposons. From Escherichia coli.
   6433..6489    +  CDS            GmR (fragment): gentamycin acetyltransferase; aacC1; confers resistance to gentamycin
   6500..7287    +  CDS            SmR (fragment): aminoglycoside adenylyltransferase (Murphy, 1985); aadA; confers resistance to spectinomycin and streptomycin
   7531..8119    +  rep_origin     ori: high-copy-number ColE1/pMB1/pBR322/pUC origin of replication
   8305..8445    -  misc_feature   bom: basis of mobility region from pBR322
   8547..8586    -  CDS            rop (fragment): Rop protein, which maintains plasmids at low copy number; rop
   8789..8983    -  rep_origin     pVS1 oriV: origin of replication for the Pseudomonas plasmid pVS1 (Heeb et al., 2000)
   9049..10117   -  CDS            pVS1 RepA (fragment): replication protein from the Pseudomonas plasmid pVS1 (Heeb et al., 2000)
  10550..11179   -  CDS            pVS1 StaA: stability protein from the Pseudomonas plasmid pVS1 (Heeb et al., 2000)
  11739..12140   -  CDS            Y4CG_SINFN (fragment): Protein inferred from homology: Swiss-Prot protein existence level 3. From Sinorhizobium fredii (strain NBRC 101917 / NGR234).
  12479..12503   -  misc_feature   RB T-DNA repeat: right border repeat from nopaline C58 T-DNA
  13196..13540   +  promoter       CaMV 35S promoter: strong constitutive promoter from cauliflower mosaic virus
  13493..13539   +  promoter       minimal CaMV 35S promoter: minimal 35S promoter from cauliflower mosaic virus
  13571..13596   +  misc_feature   TMV Ω (fragment): translational enhancer from the tobacco mosaic virus 5'-leader sequence (Gallie et al., 1988)
  13633..14349   +  CDS            EGFP: EGFP is a basic (constitutively fluorescent) green fluorescent protein published in 1996, derived from Aequorea victoria. It is reported to be a rapidly-maturing weak dimer with moderate acid sensitivity.
  14356..14380   +  protein_bind   attB1: mutant version of attB; recombination site for the Gateway® BP reaction BP Clonase™
