[The description below was written by a language model from this plasmid's Addgene catalogue record and pLannotate feature annotations shown in this document.]
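Description:
pK7WGF2::hCas9 is a plant binary T-DNA expression vector of about 14.4 kb, built by Gateway recombination of a human-codon-optimised Streptococcus pyogenes Cas9 coding sequence (about 4.1 kb, derived from an earlier hCas9 plasmid) into the pK7WGF2 destination backbone. The backbone carries a ColE1/pBR322-type origin with a bom site for propagation in E. coli. It also carries the pVS1 origin together with its RepA and StaA replication and stability functions, which allow maintenance in Agrobacterium. Bacterial selection is by spectinomycin through the aadA (SmR) gene, and the plasmid is recorded as low copy.

Between the nopaline-type right and left T-DNA border repeats lie two plant-active cassettes. In the first, the CaMV 35S promoter, followed by a fragment of the TMV Ω translational enhancer, drives EGFP. EGFP is joined across the attB1 site to Cas9, giving an N-terminally GFP-tagged nuclease. The attB2 site and a CaMV polyadenylation signal follow the Cas9 coding sequence. Because the sequence record is numbered from the start of Cas9, the promoter and EGFP appear at the end of the circular map even though they lie immediately upstream. The second cassette is a NOS promoter–nptII–NOS terminator unit that confers kanamycin resistance for selecting transformed plant tissue.

The construct is intended for constitutive Cas9 expression in plant tissue, with the GFP fusion allowing the protein to be visualised. The associated work used it for RNA-guided targeted mutagenesis in Nicotiana benthamiana. No guide RNA cassette appears in the annotation, so a guide has to be supplied from a separate construct.
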