Addgene plasmid #46965: pK7WGF2::hCas9
Purpose: Expresses the human codon usage Cas9 nuclease (Mali et al. Science 339, 823-826, 2013) with an N-terminal GFP tag from the 35S promoter in the plant tissue
Depositing lab: Sophien Kamoun. Depositing organization: Sainsbury Laboratory, Norwich. Publication: Targeted mutagenesis in the model plant Nicotiana benthamiana using Cas9 RNA-guided endonuclease. Nekrasov V, Staskawicz B, Weigel D, Jones JD, Kamoun S. Nat Biotechnol. 2013 Aug 8;31(8):691-3. doi: 10.1038/nbt.2655. PubMed 23929340.
Backbone
  Vector backbone: pK7WGF2
  Backbone size w/o insert (bp): 10257
  Total vector size (bp): 14397
  Vector type: CRISPR ; Plant expression
  Selectable markers: Kanamycin
Growth in bacteria
  Bacterial resistance: Spectinomycin, 50 μg/mL
  Growth temperature: 37°C
  Growth strain: DH5alpha
  Copy number: Low Copy
Gene/Insert
  Gene/Insert name: hCas9
  Species: Synthetic
  Insert size (bp): 4140
  Promoter: 35S
  Tag / fusion protein: eGFP (N terminal on insert)
  Cloning method: Gateway Cloning
  Sequencing primers: 5′ CAGGCTCCGCGGCCGC; 3′ TTGTACAAGAAAGCTGGGTCG
Resource information
  A portion of this plasmid was derived from a plasmid made by: Addgene Plasmid 41815: hCas9
Terms and licenses: Academic/Nonprofit Terms; Industry Terms: Not Available to Industry
Depositor comments: For more information on Kamoun Lab CRISPR Plasmids please refer to: http://www.addgene.org/crispr/Kamoun/
How to cite: pK7WGF2::hCas9 was a gift from Sophien Kamoun (Addgene plasmid # 46965 ; http://n2t.net/addgene:46965 ; RRID:Addgene_46965)
