>Addgene plasmid #46965 | pK7WGF2::hCas9 | addgene partial sequence | sequence record 68807 | EGFP-C 5'-CATGGTCCTGCTGGAGTTCGTG-3'
AGCTGTACAAGGATATCACAAGTTTGTACAAAAAAGCAGGCTCCGCGGCCGCCCCCTTCACCATGGACAA
GAAGTACTCCATTGGGCTCGATATCGGCACAAACAGCGTCGGCTGGGCCGTCATTACGGACGAGTACAAG
GTGCCGAGCAAAAAATTCAAAGTTCTGGGCAATACCGATCGCCACAGCATAAAGAAGAACCTCATTGGCG
CCCTCCTGTTCGACTCCGGGGAGACGGCCGAAGCCACGCGGCTCAAAAGAACAGCACGGCGCAGATATAC
CCGCAGAAAGAATCGGATCTGCTACCTGCAGGAGATCTTTAGTAATGAGATGGCTAAGGTGGATGACTCT
TTCTTCCATAGGCTGGAGGAGTCCTTTTTGGTGGAGGAGGATAAAAAGCACGAGCGCCACCCAATCTTTG
GCAATATCGTGGACGAGGTGGCGTACCATGAAAAGTACCCAACCATATATCATCTGAGGAAGAAGCTTGT
AGACAGTACTGATAAGGCTGACTTGCGGTTGATCTATCTCGCGCTGGCGCATATGATCAAATTTCGGGGA
CACTTCCTCATCGAGGGGGACCTGAACCCAGACAACAGCGATGTCGACAAACTCTTTATCCAACTGGTTC
AGACTTACAATCAGCTTTTCGAAGAGAACCCGATCAACGCATCCGGAGTTGACGCCAAAGCAATCCTGAG
CGCTAGGCTGTCCAAATCCCGGCGGCTCGAAAACCTCATCGCACAGCTCCCTGGGGAGAAGAAGAACGGC
CTGTTTGGTAATCTTATCGCCCTGTCACTCGGGCTGACCCCCAACTTTAAATCTAACTTCGACCTGGCCG
AAGATGCCAAGCTTCA
