>Addgene plasmid #46965 | pK7WGF2::hCas9 | addgene partial sequence | sequence record 68915 | 35S promoter
ATTTGGAGAGGACTCCGGTATTTTTACAACAATTACCACAACAAAACAAACAACAAACAACATTACAATT
TACTATTCTAGTCGACCTGCAGGCGGCCGCACTAGTATGGTGAGCAAGGGCGAGGAGCTGTTCACCGGGG
TGGTGCCCATCCTGGTCGAGCTGGACGGCGACGTAAACGGCCACAAGTTCAGCGTGTCCGGCGAGGGCGA
GGGCGATGCCACCTACGGCAAGCTGACCCTGAAGTTCATCTGCACCACCGGCAAGCTGCCCGTGCCCTGG
CCCACCCTCGTGACCACCCTGACCTACGGCGTGCAGTGCTTCAGCCGCTACCCCGACCACATGAAGCAGC
ACGACTTCTTCAAGTCCGCCATGCCCGAAGGCTACGTCCAGGAGCGCACCATCTTCTTCAAGGACGACGG
CAACTACAAGACCCGCGCCGAGGTGAAGTTCGAGGGCGACACCCTGGTGAACCGCATCGAGCTGAAGGGC
ATCGACTTCAAGGAGGACGGCAACATCCTGGGGCACAAGCTGGAGTACAACTACAACAGCCACAACGTCT
ATATCATGGCCGACAAGCAGAAGAACGGCATCAAGGTGAACTTCAAGATCCGCCACAACATCGAGGACGG
CAGCGTGCAGCTCGCCGACCACTACCAGCAGAACACCCCCATCGGCGACGGCCCCGTGCTGCTGCCCGAC
AACCACTACCTGAGCACCCAGTCCGCCCTGAGCAAAGACCCCAACGAGAAGCGCGATCACATGGTCCTGC
TGGAGTTCGTGACCGCCGCCGGGATCACTCTCGGCATGGACGAGCTGTACAAGGATATCACAAGTTTGTA
CAAAAAAGCAGGCTCCGCGGCCGCCCCCTTCACCATGGACAAGAAGTACTCCATTGGGCTCGATATCGGC
ACAAACAGCGTCGGCTGGGCCGTCATTA
