>Addgene plasmid #46965 | pK7WGF2::hCas9 | addgene partial sequence | sequence record 68916 | Neo-R 5'-GCCCAGTCATAGCCGAATAG-3'
ACTGCGTGCAATCCATCTTGTTCAATCATGCCTCGATCGAGTTGAGAGTGAATATGAGACTCTAATTGGA
TACCGAGGGGAATTTATGGAACGTCAGTGGAGCATTTTTGACAAGAAATATTTGCTAGCTGATAGTGACC
TTAGGCGACTTTTGAACGCGCAATAATGGTTTCTGACGTATGTGCTTAGCTCATTAAACTCCAGAAACCC
GCGGCTCAGTGGCTCCTTCAACGTTGCGGTTCTGTCAGTTCCAAACGTAAAACGGCTTGTCCCGCGTCAT
CGGCGGGGGTCATAACGTGACTCCCTTAATTCTCCGCTCATGATCGATAATTCGCGGTACCCGGGGATCC
TCTAGAGGGCCCGACGTCGCATGCCTGCAGGTCACTGGATTTTGGTTTTAGGAATTAGAAATTTTATTGA
TAGAAGTATTTTACAAATACAAATACATACTAAGGGTTTCTTATATGCTCAACACATGAGCGAAACCCTA
TAAGAACCCTAATTCCCTTATCTGGGAACTACTCACACATTATTCTGGAGAAAAATAGAGAGAGATAGAT
TTGTAGAGAGAGACTGGTGATTTTTGCGGACTCTAGCATGGCCGCGGGATATCACCACTTTGTACAAGAA
AGCTGGGTCGGCGCGCCCACCCTTCACACCTTCCTCTTCTTCTTGGGGTCAGCCCTGCTGTCTCCACCGA
GCTGAGAGAGGTCGATTCTTGTTTCATAGAGCCCCGTAATTGACTGATGAATCAGTGTGGCGTCCAGGAC
CTCCTTTGTAGAGGTGTACCGCTTTCTGTCTATGGTGGTGTCGAAGTACTTGAAGGCTGCAGGCGCGCCC
AAGTTGGTCAGAGTAAACAAGTGGATAATGTTTTCTGCCTGC
